>Addgene plasmid #51286 | pU6-neo-TET | addgene partial sequence | sequence record 79351 | LKO1_5 5'-GACTATCATATGCTTACCGT-3'
TTTATATATCTTGTGGAAAGGACGAAACACCGTGCTCGCTTCGGCAGCACATATACTAAAATTGGAACGA
TACAGAGAAGATTAGCATGGCCCCTGCGCAAGGATGACACGCAAATTCGTGAAGCGTTCCATATTGACGT
CTCAAATCCCCTCAGAAGAACTCGTCAAGAAGGCGATAGAAGGCGATGCGCTGCGAATCGGGAGCGGCGA
TACCGTAAAGCACGAGGAAGCGGTCAGCCCATTCGCCGCCAAGCTCTTCAGCAATATCACGGGTAGCCAA
CGCTATGTCCTGATAGCGGTCCGCCACACCCAGCCGGCCACAGTCGATGAATCCAGAAAAGCGGCCATTC
TCCACCATGATATTCGGCAAGCAGGCATCGCCATGGGTCACGACGAGATCCTCGCCGTCGGGCATGCGCG
CCTTGAGCCTGGCGAACAGTTCGGCTGGCGCGAGCCCCTGATGCTCTTCGTCCAGATCATCCTGATCGAC
AAGACCGGCTTCCATCCGAGTACGTGCTCGCTCGATGCGATGTTTCGCTTGGTGGTCGAATGGGCAGGTA
GCCGGATCAAGCGTATGCAGCCGCCGCATTGCATCAGCCATGATGGATACTTTCTCGGCAGGAGCAAGGT
GAGATGACAGGAGATCCTGCCCCGGCACTTCGCCCAATAGCAGCCAGTCCCTTCCCGCTTCAGTGACAAC
GTCGAGCACAGCTGCGCAAGGAACGCCCGTCGTGGCCAGCCACGATAGCCGCGCTGCCTCGTCCTGTAAT
TAGCAATATAATGAATTGCAGGGAAAAGTTATCAGGCATGCACCTGGTAGCTAGTCTTTAAACCAATAGA
TTGCATCGGTTTAAAAGGCAAGACCGTCAAATTG
