>Addgene plasmid #51286 | pU6-neo-TET | addgene partial sequence | sequence record 80042 | Neo-F 5'-CGTTGGCTACCCGTGATATT-3'
GCTGACCGCTTCCTCGTGCTTTACGGTATCGCCGCTCCCGATTCGCAGCGCATCGCCTTCTATCGCCTTC
TTGACGAGTTCTTCTGAGGGGATTTGAGACGTCAATATGGAACGCTTCACGAATTTGCGTGTCATCCTTG
CGCAGGGGCCATGCTAATCTTCTCTGTATCGTTCCAATTTTAGTATATGTGCTGCCGAAGCGAGCACGGT
GTTTCGTCCTTTCCACAAGATATATAAAGCCAAGAAATCGAAATACTTTCAAGTTACGGTAAGCATATGA
TAGTCCATTTTAAAACATAATTTTAAAACTGCAAACTACCCAAGAAATTATTACTTTCTACGTCACGTAT
TTTGTACTAATATCTTTGTGTTTACAGTCAAATTAATTCTAATTATCTCTCTAACAGCCTTGTATCGTAT
ATGCAAATATGAAGGAATCATGGGAAATAGGCCCTCTTCCTGCCCGACCTTGGCGCGCGCTCGGCGCGCG
GTCACGCTCCGTCACGTGGTGCGTTTTGCCTGCGCGTCTTTCCACTGGGGCCGGGGCGGCGCGGAGGGTT
CAGACGCGGGCTCTTACTCAAACGCTGATCCCCGAAACTACCGAGCAGTGTCTGCGGATCCACTAGTTCT
AGAGCGGCCGCCACCGCGGTGGAGCTCCAGCTTTTGTTCCCTTTAGTGAGGGTTAATTGCGCGCTTGGCG
TAATCATGGTCATAGCTGTTTCCTGTGTGAAATTGTTATCCGCTCACAATTCCACACAACATACGAGCCG
GAAGCATAAAGTGTAAAGCCTGGGGTGCCTAATGAGTGAGCTAACTCACATTAATTGCGTTGCGCTCACT
GCCCGCTTTCCAGTCGGGAAACCTGTCGTGCCAGCTGCATTAAT
