>Addgene plasmid #51286 | pU6-neo-TET | addgene partial sequence | sequence record 80511 | SV40Pro-F 5'-TATTTATGCAGAGGCCGAGG-3'
AGTGAGGAGGCTTTTTTGGAGGTCGAGCCAATATGGGATCGGCCATTGAACAAGATGGATTGCACGCAGG
TTCTCCGGCCGCTTGGGTGGAGAGGCTATTCGGCTATGACTGGGCACAACAGACAATCGGCTGCTCTGAT
GCCGCCGTGTTCCGGCTGTCAGCGCAGGGGCGCCCGGTTCTTTTTGTCAAGACCGACCTGTCCGGTGCCC
TGAATGAACTCGAGTACTCCAAACCTAATCAATATACTTTCGCATACAAATTAGGTCCCAGCGGCTCCAG
TGTTGCATCACTTCATCCGCTAGCTCCCATTAAGGAGAGGTCCGACTATATCTTATGAGAAGAATACATC
TTCCCCGACCGACATTTAGTCTGTGAACTGCATCCATATCAACAGAAGATCTGTTGACTTAGGACTTGGC
TGCGTGGTTAGGACCATGTCCGTCAGCTTATTACCATACCCTTTGCAAGGCCATCTCAAAGTTTCCCCTG
AGACTTGGTACTGAACGGCTGTTGACCCCTTTCCCGCAATTTGACGGTCTTGCCTTTTAAACCGATGCAA
TCTATTGGTTTAAAGACTAGCTACCAGGTGCATGCCTGATAACTTTTCCCTGCAATTCATTATATTGCTA
ATTACAGGACGAGGCAGCGCGGCTATCGTGGCTGGCCACGACGGGCGTTCCTTGCGCAGCTGTGCTCGAC
GTTGTCACTGAAGCGGGAAGGGACTGGCTGCTATTGGGCGAAGTGCCGGGGCAGGATCTCCTGTCATCTC
ACCTTGCTCCTGCCGAGAAAGTATCCATCATGGCTGATGCAATGCGGCGGCTGCATACGCTTGATCC
