[The description below was written by a language model from this plasmid's Addgene catalogue record.]
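Description:
pU6-neo-TET is a mammalian expression plasmid built on the pAluYa5-neo-TET backbone, in which the human U6 small nuclear RNA gene (RNU6-1, an insert of about 512 bp) takes the position of the tagged retroelement. It is propagated in E. coli under ampicillin selection. The record does not state the origin of replication or the copy number, and no feature table is provided, so the layout of the rest of the backbone cannot be described in detail. The U6 insert was cloned between BamHI and AatI sites, both retained, and is transcribed by RNA polymerase III from its own upstream enhancer sequence rather than from a heterologous promoter.

Downstream of U6 sits the neoTET reporter, a neomycin resistance gene interrupted by a Tetrahymena self-splicing intron. This arrangement works as a retrotransposition indicator. The neo gene on the plasmid is disrupted and cannot confer resistance. Once the tagged U6 transcript has been made, the intron can remove itself without the spliceosome, which suits a pol III transcript. Reverse transcription and genomic integration of that transcript then produce an intact neo gene. G418-resistant colonies therefore report retrotransposition events rather than simple transfection or plasmid integration.

The depositor notes that the cassette lies in the reverse orientation within the multiple cloning site relative to the full sequence, with no functional consequence. The associated study examined how the transcribing RNA polymerase affects ORF1 requirement and the timing of LINE and SINE retrotransposition. In that context, the construct serves in cell-culture assays that measure mobilization of a pol III-transcribed U6 RNA.
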