Addgene plasmid #51286: pU6-neo-TET
Purpose: expresses U6 RNA, using its own pol III enhancer sequence and tagged with the self splicing intron neo cassette
Depositing lab: Astrid Roy-Engel. Depositing organization: Tulane University. Publication: The RNA polymerase dictates ORF1 requirement and timing of LINE and SINE retrotransposition. Kroutter EN, Belancio VP, Wagstaff BJ, Roy-Engel AM. PLoS Genet. 2009 Apr;5(4):e1000458. doi: 10.1371/journal.pgen.1000458. Epub 2009 Apr 24. PubMed 19390602.
Backbone
  Vector backbone: pAluYa5-neo-TET
  Backbone manufacturer: Addgene plasmid 51283
  Vector type: Mammalian Expression
  Selectable markers: Neomycin (select with G418)
Growth in bacteria
  Bacterial resistance: Ampicillin, 100 μg/mL
  Growth temperature: 37°C
  Growth strain: DH5alpha
  Copy number: Unknown
Gene/Insert
  Gene/Insert name: U6 (alt name: HUMUG6)
  Species: H. sapiens (human)
  Insert size (bp): 512
  Entrez Gene: RNU6-1 (a.k.a. RNU6, RNU6A, U6, U6-1)
  Promoter: U6 upstream enhancer sequence
  Tag / fusion protein: neoTET cassette with a tetrahymena self-splicing intron interrupting the neo gene (C terminal on backbone)
  Cloning method: Restriction Enzyme; 5′ cloning site BamHI (not destroyed); 3′ cloning site AatI (not destroyed)
  Sequencing primers: 5′ M13-pUC-Fwd; 3′ SV40pro-F
Terms and licenses: Academic/Nonprofit Terms; Industry Terms: Not Available to Industry
Depositor comments: U6 is tagged with the self splicing intron neo cassette such that G418 resistance will be obtained only if retrotransposition occurs. Please note that the cassette is in the reverse orientation within the MCS relative to the full sequence--This has no functional consequence.
How to cite: pU6-neo-TET was a gift from Astrid Roy-Engel (Addgene plasmid # 51286 ; http://n2t.net/addgene:51286 ; RRID:Addgene_51286)
